>Addgene plasmid #168089 | yotagRFPT pDRF1-GW | addgene full sequence | sequence record 332103 | Addgene NGS Result
CGCCTCTCCCCGCGCGTTGGCCGATTCATTAATGCAGCTGGCACGACAGGTTTCCCGACTGGAAAGCGGG
CAGTGAGCGCAACGCAATTAATGTGAGTTAGCTCACTCATTAGGCACCCCAGGCTTTACACTTTATGCTT
CCGGCTCGTATGTTGTGTGGAATTGTGAGCGGATAACAATTTCACACAGGAAACAGCTATGACCATGATT
ACGCCAAGCTTACCGCATCAGGAAATTGTAAGCGTTAATATTTTGTTAAAATTCGCGTTAAATTTTTGTT
AAATCAGCTCATTTTTTAACCAATAGGCCGAAATCGGCAAAATCCCTTATAAATCAAAAGAATAGACCGA
GATAGGGT
[37 nt withheld, positions 359-395]
AAAGAACGTGGACTCCAACGTCAAAGG
[49 nt withheld, positions 423-471]
T
[91 nt withheld, positions 473-563]
G
[124 nt withheld, positions 565-688]
CCATTCGCCAAGCTTCCTGAAACGGAGAAACATAAACAGGCATTGCTGGGATCACCCATACATCACTCTG
TTTTGCCTGACCTTTTCCGGTAATTTGAAAACAAACCCGGTCTCGAAGCGGAGATCCGGCGATAATTACC
GCAGAAATAAACCCATACACGAGACGTAGAACCAGCCGCACATGGCCGGAGAAACTCCTGCGAGAATTTC
GTAAACTCGCGCGCATTGCATCTGTATTTCCTAATGCGGCACTTCCAGGCCTCGATCGAGACCGTTTATC
CATTGCTTTTTTGTTGTCTTTTTCCCTCGTTCACAGAAAGTCTGAAGAAGCTATAGTAGAACTATGAGCT
TTTTTTGTTTCTGTTTTCCTTTTTTTTTTTTTTACCTCTGTGGAAATTGTTACTCTCACACTCTTTAGTT
CGTTTGTTTGTTTTGTTTATTCCAATTATGACCGGTGACGAAACGTGGTCGATGGTGGGTACCGCTTATG
CTCCCCTCCATTAGTTTCGATTATATAAAAAGGCCAAATATTGTATTATTTTCAAATGTCCTATCATTAT
CGTCTAACATCTAATTTCTCTTAAATTTTTTCTCTTTCTTTCCTATAACACCAATAGTGAAAATCTTTTT
TTCTTCTATATCTACAAAAACTTTTTTTTTCTATCAACCTCGTTGATAAATTTTTTCTTTAACAATCGTT
AATAATTAATTAATTGGAAAATAACCATTTTTTCTCTCTTTTATACACACATTCAAAAGAAAGAAAAAAA
ATATACCCCAGCCTCGACTAGTGAATTCGCGGCCATCACAAGTTTGTACAAAAAAGCAGGCTGCTAGCCA
CCATGGTATCTAAAGGTGAAGAGTTGATAAAGGAAAATATGCACATGAAACTCTATATGGAAGGCACAGT
GAATAACCATCATTTTAAGTGTACTTCAGAAGGAGAAGGTAAGCCTTATGAGGGGACACAAACTATGAGA
ATTAAAGTTGTTGAAGGAGGTCCACTACCATTCGCTTTTGACATCCTGGCAACGAGCTTCATGTATGGCT
CCAGAACATTCATAAACCATACACAAGGTATTCCAGATTTCTTCAAACAAAGTTTTCCAGAAGGCTTTAC
TTGGGAGAGAGTTACTACCTACGAGGACGGGGGTGTTTTAACTGCGACACAGGATACATCATTACAAGAT
GGCTGTTTGATCTACAACGTAAAAATCAGAGGTGTCAATTTTCCATCTAACGGACCTGTTATGCAGAAAA
AGACCTTGGGTTGGGAGGCTAATACTGAAATGCTATACCCAGCAGATGGAGGATTGGAAGGTAGGACAGA
TATGGCATTGAAACTTGTAGGAGGCGGTCACCTAATTTGCAACTTTAAGACAACCTACAGAAGCAAAAAG
CCTGCTAAAAATCTTAAAATGCCAGGGGTGTACTACGTGGATCATAGACTTGAACGTATCAAGGAAGCTG
ACAAAGAGACTTACGTTGAACAACACGAAGTCGCCGTCGCCAGATACTGTGACTTACCTTCAAAGTTAGG
TCATAAACTGAATGGTATGGATGAATTGTATAAGTAAGCGGCCGCACCCAGCTTTCTTGTACAAAGTGGT
GTAGTTAATTCATGATGGCCGCTGCAGGTCGACCTCGAGGGGGGGCCCGGTACCCAATTCGCCCTATAGT
GAGTCGTATTACGCGCGGATCCAGCTTTGGACTTCTTCGCCAGAGGTTTGGTCAAGTCTCCAATCAAGGT
TGTCGGCTTGTCTACCTTGCCAGAAATTTACGAAAAGATGGAAAAGGGTCAAATCGTTGGTAGATACGTT
GTTGACACTTCTAAATAAGCGAATTTCTTATGATTTATGATTTTTATTATTAAATAAGTTATAAAAAAAA
TAAGTGTATACAAATTTTAAAGTGACTCTTAGGTTTTAAAACGAAAATTCTTATTCTTGAGTAACTCTTT
CCTGTAGGTCAGGTTGCTTTCTCAGGTATAGCATGAGGTCGCTCTTATTGACCACACCTCTACCGGCATG
CCAATTCACTGGCCGTCGTTTTACAACGTCGTGACTGGGAAAACCCTGGCGTTACCCAACTTAATCGCCT
TGCAGCACATCCCCCTTTCGCCAGCTGGCGTAATAGCGAAGAGGCCCGCACCGATCGCCCTTCCCAACAG
TTGCGCAGCCTGAATGGCGAATGGCGCCTGATGCGGTATTTTCTCCTTACGCATCTGTGCGGTATTTCAC
ACCGCATAATCGGATCGTACTTGTTACCCATCATTGAATTTTGAACATCCGAACCTGGGAGTTTTCCCTG
AAACAGATAGTATATTTGAACCTGTATAATAATATATAGTCTAGCGCTTTACGGAAGACAATGTATGTAT
TTCGGTTCCTGGAGAAACTATTGCATCTATTGCATAGGTAATCTTGCACGTCGCATCCCCGGTTCATTTT
CTGCGTTTCCATCTTGCACTTCAATAGCATATCTTTGTTAACGAAGCATCTGTGCTTCATTTTGTAGAAC
AAAAATGCAACGCGAGAGCGCTAATTTTTCAAACAAAGAATCTGAGCTGCATTTTTACAGAACAGAAATG
CAACGCGAAAGCGCTATTTTACCAACGAAGAATCTGTGCTTCATTTTTGTAAAACAAAAATGCAACGCGA
GAGCGCTAATTTTTCAAACAAAGAATCTGAGCTGCATTTTTACAGAACAGAAATGCAACGCGAGAGCGCT
ATTTTACCAACAAAGAATCTATACTTCTTTTTTGTTCTACAAAAATGCATCCCGAGAGCGCTATTTTTCT
AACAAAGCATCTTAGATTACTTTTTTTCTCCTTTGTGCGCTCTATAATGCAGTCTCTTGATAACTTTTTG
CACTGTAGGTCCGTTAAGGTTAGAAGAAGGCTACTTTGGTGTCTATTTTCTCTTCCATAAAAAAAGCCTG
ACTCCACTTCCCGCGTTTACTGATTACTAGCGAAGCTGCGGGTGCATTTTTTCAAGATAAAGGCATCCCC
GATTATATTCTATACCGATGTGGATTGCGCATACTTTGTGAACAGAAAGTGATAGCGTTGATGATTCTTC
ATTGGTCAGAAAATTATGAACGGTTTCTTCTATTTTGTCTCTATATACTACGTATAGGAAATGTTTACAT
TTTCGTATTGTTTTCGATTCACTCTATGAATAGTTCTTACTACAATTTTTTTGTCTAAAGAGTAATACTA
GAGATAAACATAAAAAATGTAGAGGTCGAGTTTAGATGCAAGTTCAAGGAGCGAAAGGTGGATGGGTAGG
TTATATAGGGATATAGCACAGAGATATATAGCAAAGAGATACTTTTGAGCAATGTTTGTGGAAGCGGTAT
TCGCAATATTTTAGTAGCTCGTTACAGTCCGGTGCGTTTTTGGTTTTTTGAAAGTGCGTCTTCAGAGCGC
TTTTGGTTTTCAAAAGCGCTCTGAAGTTCCTATACTTTCTAGCTAGAGAATAGGAACTTCGGAATAGGAA
CTTCAAAGCGTTTCCGAAAACGAGCGCTTCCGAAAATGCAACGCGAGCTGCGCACATACAGCTCACTGTT
CACGTCGCACCTATATCTGCGTGTTGCCTGTATATATATATACATGAGAAGAACGGCATAGTGCGTGTTT
ATGCTTAAATGCGTACTTATATGCGTCTATTTATGTAGGATGAAAGGTAGTCTAGTACCTCCTGTGATAT
TATCCCATTCCATGCGGGGTATCGTATGCTTCCTTCAGCACTACCCTTTAGCTGTTCTATATGCTGCCAC
TCCTCAATTGGATTAGTCTCATCCTTCAATGCTATCATTTCCTTTGATATTGGATCGATCCGATGATAAG
CTGTCAAACATGAGAATTGGGTAATAACTGATATAATTAAATTGAAGCTCTAATTTGTGAGTTTAGTATA
CATGCATTTACTTATAATACAGTTTTTTAGTTTTGCTGGCCGCATCTTCTCAAATATGCTTCCCAGCCTG
CTTTTCTGTAACGTTCACCCTCTACCTTAGCATCCCTTCCCTTTGCAAATAGTCCTCTTCCAACAATAAT
AATGTCAGATCCTGTAGAGACCACATCATCCACGGTTCTATACTGTTGACCCAATGCGTCTCCCTTGTCA
TCTAAACCCACACCGGGTGTCATAATCAACCAATCGTAACCTTCATCTCTTCCACCCATGTCTCTTTGAG
CAATAAAGCCGATAACAAAATCTTTGTCGCTCTTCGCAATGTCAACAGTACCCTTAGTATATTCTCCAGT
AGATAGGGAGCCCTTGCATGACAATTCTGCTAACATCAAAAGGCCTCTAGGTTCCTTTGTTACTTCTTCT
GCCGCCTGCTTCAAACCGCTAACAATACCTGGGCCCACCACACCGTGTGCATTCGTAATGTCTGCCCATT
CTGCTATTCTGTATACACCCGCAGAGTACTGCAATTTGACTGTATTACCAATGTCAGCAAATTTTCTGTC
TTCGAAGAGTAAAAAATTGTACTTGGCGGATAATGCCTTTAGCGGCTTAACTGTGCCCTCCATGGAAAAA
TCAGTCAAGATATCCACATGTGTTTTTAGTAAACAAATTTTGGGACCTAATGCTTCAACTAACTCCAGTA
ATTCCTTGGTGGTACGAACATCCAATGAAGCACACAAGTTTGTTTGCTTTTCGTGCATGATATTAAATAG
CTTGGCAGCAACAGGACTAGGATGAGTAGCAGCACGTTCCTTATATGTAGCTTTCGACATGATTTATCTT
CGTTTCCTGCATGTTTTTGTTCTGTGCAGTTGGGTTAAGAATACTGGGCAATTTCATGTTTCTTCAACAC
TACATATGCGTATATATACCAATCTAAGTCTGTGCTCCTTCCTTCGTTCTTCCTTCTGTTCGGAGATTAC
CGAATCAAAAAAATTTCAAGGAAACCGAAATCAAAAAAAAGAATAAAAAAAAAATGATGAATTGAAAAGC
TAATTCTTGAAGACGAAAGGGCCTCGTGATACGCCTATTTTTATAGGTTAATGTCATGATAATAATGGTT
TCTTAGACGTCAGGTGGCACTTTTCGGGGAAATGTGCGCGGAACCCCTATTTGTTTATTTTTCTAAATAC
ATTCAAATATGTATCCGCTCATGAGACAATAACCCTGATAAATGCTTCAATAATATTGAAAAAGGAAGAG
TATGAGTATTCAACATTTCCGTGTCGCCCTTATTCCCTTTTTTGCGGCATTTTGCCTTCCTGTTTTTGCT
CACCCAGAAACGCTGGTGAAAGTAAAAGATGCTGAAGATCAGTTGGGTGCACGAGTGGGTTACATCGAAC
TGGATCTCAACAGCGGTAAGATCCTTGAGAGTTTTCGCCCCGAAGAACGTTTTCCAATGATGAGCACTTT
TAAAGTTCTGCTATGTGGCGCGGTATTATCCCGTATTGACGCCGGGCAAGAGCAACTCGGTCGCCGCATA
CACTATTCTCAGAATGACTTGGTTGAGTACTCACCAGTCACAGAAAAGCATCTTACGGATGGCATGACAG
TAAGAGAATTATGCAGTGCTGCCATAACCATGAGTGATAACACTGCGGCCAACTTACTTCTGACAACGAT
CGGAGGACCGAAGGAGCTAACCGCTTTTTTGCACAACATGGGGGATCATGTAACTCGCCTTGATCGTTGG
GAACCGGAGCTGAATGAAGCCATACCAAACGACGAGCGTGACACCACGATGCCTGTAGCAATGGCAACAA
CGTTGCGCAAACTATTAACTGGCGAACTACTTACTCTAGCTTCCCGGCAACAATTAATAGACTGGATGGA
GGCGGATAAAGTTGCAGGACCACTTCTGCGCTCGGCCCTTCCGGCTGGCTGGTTTATTGCTGATAAATCT
GGAGCCGGTGAGCGTGGGTCTCGCGGTATCATTGCAGCACTGGGGCCAGATGGTAAGCCCTCCCGTATCG
TAGTTATCTACACGACGGGGAGTCAGGCAACTATGGATGAACGAAATAGACAGATCGCTGAGATAGGTGC
CTCACTGATTAAGCATTGGTAACTGTCAGACCAAGTTTACTCATATATACTTTAGATTGATTTAAAACTT
CATTTTTAATTTAAAAGGATCTAGGTGAAGATCCTTTTTGATAATCTCATGACCAAAATCCCTTAACGTG
AGTTTTCGTTCCACTGAGCGTCAGACCCCGTAGAAAAGATCAAAGGATCTTCTTGAGATCCTTTTTTTCT
GCGCGTAATCTGCTGCTTGCAAACAAAAAAACCACCGCTACCAGCGGTGGTTTGTTTGCCGGATCAAGAG
CTACCAACTCTTTTTCCGAAGGTAACTGGCTTCAGCAGAGCGCAGATACCAAATACTGTTCTTCTAGTGT
AGCCGTAGTTAGGCCACCACTTCAAGAACTCTGTAGCACCGCCTACATACCTCGCTCTGCTAATCCTGTT
ACCAGTGGCTGCTGCCAGTGGCGATAAGTCGTGTCTTACCGGGTTGGACTCAAGACGATAGTTACCGGAT
AAGGCGCAGCGGTCGGGCTGAACGGGGGGTTCGTGCACACAGCCCAGCTTGGAGCGAACGACCTACACCG
AACTGAGATACCTACAGCGTGAGCTATGAGAAAGCGCCACGCTTCCCGAAGGGAGAAAGGCGGACAGGTA
TCCGGTAAGCGGCAGGGTCGGAACAGGAGAGCGCACGAGGGAGCTTCCAGGGGGAAACGCCTGGTATCTT
TATAGTCCTGTCGGGTTTCGCCACCTCTGACTTGAGCGTCGATTTTTGTGATGCTCGTCAGGGGGGCGGA
GCCTATGGAAAAACGCCAGCAACGCGGCCTTTTTACGGTTCCTGGCCTTTTGCTGGCCTTTTGCTCACAT
GTTCTTTCCTGCGTTATCCCCTGATTCTGTGGATAACCGTATTACCGCCTTTGAGTGAGCTGATACCGCT
CGCCGCAGCCGAACGACCGAGCGCAGCGAGTCAGTGAGCGAGGAAGCGGAAGAGCGCCCAATACGCAAAC
Features (pLannotate 1.2.2; 25 found; start..end, strand, type, name):
     89..110     +  protein_bind   CAP binding site: CAP binding activates transcription in the presence of cAMP. E. coli catabolite activator protein
    125..155     +  promoter       lac promoter: promoter for the E. coli lac operon
    163..179     +  protein_bind   lac operator: The lac repressor binds to the lac operator to inhibit transcription in E. coli. This inhibition can be relieved by adding lactose or isopropyl-β-D-thiogalactopyranoside (IPTG). lac repressor encoded by lacI
    260..688     -  rep_origin     f1 ori (sequence partly withheld): f1 bacteriophage origin of replication; arrow indicates direction of (+) strand synthesis
    699..953     -  CDS            BRP1 (fragment): BRP1_YEAST - Protein predicted: Swiss-Prot protein existence level 4. From Saccharomyces cerevisiae (strain ATCC 204508 / S288c) (Baker's yeast).
   1055..1071    -  promoter       ARG4 promoter (fragment): S. cerevisiae ARG4
   1176..1259    +  CDS            YG007_YEAST: Protein predicted: Swiss-Prot protein existence level 4. From Saccharomyces cerevisiae (strain ATCC 204508 / S288c) (Baker's yeast).
   1496..1520    +  protein_bind   attB1: mutant version of attB; recombination site for the Gateway® BP reaction BP Clonase™
   1531..2262    +  CDS            TagRFP-T: TagRFP-T is a basic (constitutively fluorescent) red fluorescent protein published in 2008, derived from Entacmaea quadricolor. It has low acid sensitivity.
   2274..2298    -  protein_bind   attB2: mutant version of attB; recombination site for the Gateway® BP reaction BP Clonase™
   2326..2352    +  misc_feature   MCS (fragment): pBluescript multiple cloning site
   2361..2379    -  promoter       T7 promoter: promoter for bacteriophage T7 RNA polymerase
   2380..2523    +  CDS            ADH1 (fragment): ADH1_YEAST - Also known as ADC1. Experimental evidence at protein level: Swiss-Prot protein existence level 1. This isozyme preferentially catalyzes the conversion of primary unbranched alcohols to their corresponding aldehydes. Also shows activity toward secondary alcohols. From Saccharomyces cerevisiae (strain ATCC 204508 / S288c) (Baker's yeast).
   2527..2714    +  terminator     ADH1 terminator: S. cerevisiae ADH1; transcription terminator for the S. cerevisiae alcohol dehydrogenase 1 (ADH1) gene
   2722..2879    +  CDS            lacZα (fragment): LacZα fragment of β-galactosidase; lacZ fragment
   2885..2936    -  misc_feature   bom (fragment): basis of mobility region from pBR322
   2941..3024    +  CDS            RAF1 (fragment): RAF_YEAST - Experimental evidence at transcript level: Swiss-Prot protein existence level 2. Antagonizes transcriptional repression of recombinase FLP by REP1-REP2. May play a role in plasmid partitioning. From Saccharomyces cerevisiae (strain ATCC 204508 / S288c) (Baker's yeast).
   3178..4524    -  rep_origin     2μ ori: yeast 2μ plasmid origin of replication
   4529..4545    -  promoter       tet promoter (fragment): E. coli promoter for tetracycline efflux protein gene
   4635..5438    -  CDS            URA3: orotidine-5'-phosphate decarboxylase, required for uracil biosynthesis; S. cerevisiae URA3; yeast auxotrophic marker, counterselectable with 5-fluoroorotic acid (5-FOA)
   5439..5654    -  promoter       URA3 promoter: S. cerevisiae URA3
   5765..5869    +  promoter       AmpR promoter: bla
   5870..6730    +  CDS            AmpR: β-lactamase; bla; confers resistance to ampicillin, carbenicillin, and related antibiotics
   6901..7489    +  rep_origin     ori: high-copy-number ColE1/pMB1/pBR322/pUC origin of replication
   7672..76      +  CDS            lacI (fragment) (across the origin): lac repressor; lacI; The lac repressor binds to the lac operator to inhibit transcription in E. coli. This inhibition can be relieved by adding lactose or isopropyl-β-D-thiogalactopyranoside (IPTG).
