[The description below was written by a language model from this plasmid's Addgene catalogue record and pLannotate feature annotations shown in this document.]
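Description:
yotagRFPT pDRF1-GW is an episomal yeast expression plasmid of about 7.7 kb, built on the Gateway-compatible pDRF1-GW backbone, that expresses the red fluorescent protein TagRFP-T. It is an E. coli–yeast shuttle vector. In bacteria it replicates from a high-copy ColE1/pUC-type origin and is selected through the β-lactamase (AmpR) gene. In Saccharomyces cerevisiae it is maintained by the 2μ origin, which typically gives multicopy propagation. Yeast selection relies on the URA3 marker under its own promoter, which complements uracil auxotrophy and can be counterselected with 5-FOA. An f1 origin is also annotated. Leftover backbone pieces include lac promoter/operator elements, lacZα and lacI fragments, and a T7 promoter, and none of these appears to be central to the plasmid's function.

The payload is a single synthetic open reading frame annotated as TagRFP-T, a constitutively fluorescent, photostable red protein derived from Entacmaea quadricolor. The "yo" prefix probably indicates a yeast codon-optimised version, although the record does not say so. The coding sequence lies between attB1 and attB2 sites, which suggests a Gateway recombination product, even though the catalogue entry lists restriction cloning with unknown sites. An ADH1 gene fragment and the ADH1 terminator lie downstream and provide transcription termination. The promoter driving the insert is not named. The roughly 800 bp upstream of attB1 carries only small annotated fragments of yeast genomic sequence (BRP1, YG007), so the promoter presumably lies in this region but cannot be identified from the record. No fusion tags or targeting signals are annotated, so the protein should be made as free fluorescent protein. The stated purpose is simply expression of yotagRFPT, which suits use as a red marker or reference fluorophore in yeast.
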