Addgene plasmid #168089: yotagRFPT pDRF1-GW
Purpose: Expresses yotagRFPT
Depositing lab: Bas Teusink. Depositing organization: Vrije Universiteit Amsterdam.
Backbone
  Vector backbone: pDRF1-GW
  Vector type: Yeast Expression
  Selectable markers: URA3
Growth in bacteria
  Bacterial resistance: Ampicillin, 100 μg/mL
  Growth temperature: 37°C
  Growth strain: DH5alpha
  Copy number: High Copy
Gene/Insert
  Gene/Insert name: yotagRFPT
  Species: Synthetic
  Cloning method: Restriction Enzyme; 5′ cloning site Unknown (unknown if destroyed); 3′ cloning site Unknown (unknown if destroyed)
Terms and licenses: Academic/Nonprofit Terms; Industry Terms: Not Available to Industry
How to cite: yotagRFPT pDRF1-GW was a gift from Bas Teusink (Addgene plasmid # 168089 ; http://n2t.net/addgene:168089 ; RRID:Addgene_168089)
